Addgene plasmid #100161: p7134 pHAGE-P-CMVt-N-HA-GAW-WDR92
Purpose: Expresses WDR92
Depositing lab: Peter Howley. Depositing organization: Harvard Medical School. Publication: Proteomic analysis and identification of cellular interactors of the giant ubiquitin ligase HERC2. Galligan JT, Martinez-Noel G, Arndt V, Hayes S, Chittenden TW, Harper JW, Howley PM. J Proteome Res. 2015 Feb 6;14(2):953-66. doi: 10.1021/pr501005v. Epub 2014 Dec 15. PubMed 25476789.
Backbone
  Vector backbone: PHAGE-P-CMVt-N-HA-GAW
  Backbone size w/o insert (bp): 7800
  Total vector size (bp): 10200
  Vector type: Mammalian Expression, Lentiviral
  Selectable markers: Puromycin
Growth in bacteria
  Bacterial resistance: Ampicillin, 100 μg/mL
  Growth temperature: 37°C
  Growth strain: NEB Stable
  Copy number: Unknown
Gene/Insert
  Gene/Insert name: WDR92
  Species: H. sapiens (human)
  Insert size (bp): 2400
  Entrez Gene: WDR92
  Promoter: CMV
  Tag / fusion protein: HA (N terminal on backbone)
  Cloning method: Gateway Cloning
  Sequencing primers: 5′ M13F
Terms and licenses: Academic/Nonprofit Terms; Industry Terms: Not Available to Industry
How to cite: p7134 pHAGE-P-CMVt-N-HA-GAW-WDR92 was a gift from Peter Howley (Addgene plasmid # 100161 ; http://n2t.net/addgene:100161 ; RRID:Addgene_100161)
