[The description below was written by a language model from this plasmid's Addgene catalogue record and pLannotate feature annotations shown in this document.]
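Description:
p7134 pHAGE-P-CMVt-N-HA-GAW-WDR92 is an HIV-1-based lentiviral mammalian expression plasmid built on the pHAGE-P-CMVt-N-HA-GAW Gateway destination backbone and carrying human WDR92 (also known as DNAAF10). In bacteria it is maintained through a high-copy ColE1/pUC-type origin and selected with ampicillin via the bla gene. The viral portion contains a 5' LTR, the Ψ packaging signal with a gag fragment, the RRE for Rev-dependent nuclear export, the cPPT/CTS element, a WPRE to boost transcript expression, and a self-inactivating ΔU3 3' LTR. Together these allow the region between the LTRs to be packaged into lentiviral particles, when helper functions are supplied in trans, and integrated into target cells.

The WDR92 coding sequence was introduced by Gateway recombination and sits between attB1 and attB2 sites, downstream of an HA epitope tag contributed by the backbone, giving an N-terminally HA-tagged protein. Expression is driven by the CMV enhancer and promoter, which is followed by short matches to tet operator-containing promoters. This fits the "CMVt" name and suggests a tetracycline-regulatable CMV promoter, although the catalogue lists the promoter only as CMV. A separate mouse PGK promoter drives puromycin N-acetyltransferase for selection of transduced or transfected cells.

The sizes in the record do not agree. The catalogue gives a 2,400 bp insert and a 10,200 bp total, whereas the sequenced record is 8,678 nt and its annotated WDR92 match spans under 900 bp. The stated purpose is WDR92 expression, and the associated publication concerns proteomic identification of cellular interactors of the ubiquitin ligase HERC2, in keeping with a tagged expression construct.
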