Features (pLannotate 1.2.2; 31 found; start..end, strand, type, name):
     23..140     +  misc_feature   cPPT/CTS: central polypurine tract and central termination sequence of HIV-1
    192..495     +  enhancer       CMV enhancer: human cytomegalovirus immediate early enhancer
    496..699     +  promoter       CMV promoter: human cytomegalovirus (CMV) immediate early promoter
    701..720     +  promoter       PLtetO-1 promoter (fragment): modified phage lambda PL promoter with tet operator sites (Lutz and Bujard, 1997)
    722..741     +  promoter       PLtetO-1 promoter (fragment): modified phage lambda PL promoter with tet operator sites (Lutz and Bujard, 1997)
    749..782     +  promoter       TRE3GV promoter (fragment): 3rd-generation Tet-responsive promoter that can be activated by binding of Tet-On® 3G, optimized for retroviral and lentiviral vectors
    873..899     +  CDS            3xHA (fragment): three tandem HA epitope tags
    916..933     +  protein_bind   attB1 (fragment): mutant version of attB; core recombination site for the Gateway® BP reaction BP Clonase™
    939..1805    +  CDS            DNAAF10 (fragment): DAA10_HUMAN - Also known as WDR92. Experimental evidence at protein level: Swiss-Prot protein existence level 1. Key assembly factor specifically required for the stability of axonemal dynein heavy chains in cytoplasm. From Homo sapiens (Human).
   1804..1828    -  protein_bind   attB2: mutant version of attB; recombination site for the Gateway® BP reaction BP Clonase™
   1847..2346    +  promoter       PGK promoter: mouse phosphoglycerate kinase 1 promoter
   2367..2966    +  CDS            PuroR: puromycin N-acetyltransferase; pac from Streptomyces alboniger; confers resistance to puromycin
   3033..3621    +  misc_feature   WPRE: woodchuck hepatitis virus posttranscriptional regulatory element
   3629..3694    +  CDS            nef (fragment): NEF_HV1Z2 - Experimental evidence at protein level: Swiss-Prot protein existence level 1. Extracellular Nef protein targets CD4(+) T-lymphocytes for apoptosis by interacting with CXCR4 surface receptors. From Human immunodeficiency virus type 1 group M subtype D (isolate Z2/CDC-Z34) (HIV-1).
   3696..3929    +  LTR            3' LTR (ΔU3): self-inactivating 3' long terminal repeat (LTR) from HIV-1
   4134..4238    +  promoter       AmpR promoter: bla
   4239..5099    +  CDS            AmpR: β-lactamase; bla; confers resistance to ampicillin, carbenicillin, and related antibiotics
   5270..5858    +  rep_origin     ori: high-copy-number ColE1/pMB1/pBR322/pUC origin of replication
   6041..6095    +  CDS            lacI (fragment): lac repressor; lacI; The lac repressor binds to the lac operator to inhibit transcription in E. coli. This inhibition can be relieved by adding lactose or isopropyl-β-D-thiogalactopyranoside (IPTG).
   6101..6194    +  rep_origin     SV40 ori (fragment): SV40 origin of replication
   6219..6256    +  CDS            lacI (fragment): lac repressor; lacI; The lac repressor binds to the lac operator to inhibit transcription in E. coli. This inhibition can be relieved by adding lactose or isopropyl-β-D-thiogalactopyranoside (IPTG).
   6269..6290    +  protein_bind   CAP binding site: CAP binding activates transcription in the presence of cAMP. E. coli catabolite activator protein
   6305..6335    +  promoter       lac promoter: promoter for the E. coli lac operon
   6343..6359    +  protein_bind   lac operator: The lac repressor binds to the lac operator to inhibit transcription in E. coli. This inhibition can be relieved by adding lactose or isopropyl-β-D-thiogalactopyranoside (IPTG). lac repressor encoded by lacI
   6393..6476    +  polyA_signal   SV40 poly(A) signal (fragment): SV40 polyadenylation signal
   6643..6972    +  CDS            nef (fragment): NEF_HV1BR - Experimental evidence at protein level: Swiss-Prot protein existence level 1. Extracellular Nef protein targets CD4(+) T-lymphocytes for apoptosis by interacting with CXCR4 surface receptors (PubMed:14990729). From Human immunodeficiency virus type 1 group M subtype B (isolate BRU/LAI) (HIV-1).
   7020..7277    +  LTR            5' LTR (truncated): truncated 5' long terminal repeat (LTR) from HIV-1
   7324..7449    +  misc_feature   HIV-1 Ψ: packaging signal of human immunodeficiency virus type 1
   7433..7771    +  CDS            HIV-1 gag (fragment): gag protein from human immunodeficiency virus 1; gag
   7946..8179    +  misc_feature   RRE: The Rev response element (RRE) of HIV-1 allows for Rev-dependent mRNA export from the nucleus to the cytoplasm.
   8556..8656    +  CDS            Rev (fragment): human immunodeficiency virus 1 (HIV-1) Rev protein; rev; enhances nuclear export of unspliced and incompletely spliced viral mRNAs
>Addgene plasmid #100161 | p7134 pHAGE-P-CMVt-N-HA-GAW-WDR92 | addgene full sequence | sequence record 299326 | Addgene NGS Result
AAATGGCAGTATTCATCCACAATTTTAAAAGAAAAGGGGGGATTGGGGGGTACAGTGCAGGGGAAAGAAT
AGTAGACATAATAGCAACAGACATACAAACTAAAGAATTACAAAAACAAATTACAAAAATTCAAAATTTT
CGGGTTTATTACAGGGACAGCAGAGATCCAGTTTGGACTAGTGGAGTTCCGCGTTACATAACTTACGGTA
AATGGCCCGCCTGGCTGACCGCCCAACGACCCCCGCCCATTGACGTCAATAATGACGTATGTTCCCATAG
TAACGCCAATAGGGACTTTCCATTGACGTCAATGGGTGGAGTATTTACGGTAAACTGCCCACTTGGCAGT
ACATCAAGTGTATCATATGCCAAGTACGCCCCCTATTGACGTCAATGACGGTAAATGGCCCGCCTGGCAT
TATGCCCAGTACATGACCTTATGGGACTTTCCTACTTGGCAGTACATCTACGTATTAGTCATCGCTATTA
CCATGGTGATGCGGTTTTGGCAGTACATCAATGGGCGTGGATAGCGGTTTGACTCACGGGGATTTCCAAG
TCTCCACCCCATTGACGTCAATGGGAGTTTGTTTTGGCACCAAAATCAACGGGACTTTCCAAAATGTCGT
AACAACTCCGCCCCATTGACGCAAATGGGCGGTAGGCGTGTACGGTGGGAGGTCTATATAAGCAGAGCTC
TCCCTATCAGTGATAGAGATCTCCCTATCAGTGATAGAGATCGTCGACGAGCTCGTTTAGTGAACCGTCA
GATCGCCTGGAGACGCCATCCACGCTGTTTTGACCTCCATAGAAGACACCGGGACCGATCCAGCCTCCGG
ACTCTAGCGTTTAAACGCTAGCCACCATGGCGTACCCATACGATGTTCCAGATTACGCTGCTCGAGGTTA
TCAAACAAGTTTGTACAAAAAAGTTGGCATGTCGGCCTTCGAGAAGCCTCAGATCATCGCCCATATCCAG
AAGGGCTTCAACTACACGGTGTTTGACTGTAAGTGGGTGCCCTGCAGCGCCAAATTTGTGACCATGGGCA
ACTTCGCACGGGGCACCGGCGTCATTCAGCTGTACGAGATCCAGCACGGGGACCTGAAGCTGCTTCGGGA
GATTGAAAAGGCCAAACCTATTAAATGTGGAACATTTGGTGCAACATCTTTACAGCAGAGATATTTAGCT
ACTGGAGATTTTGGTGGAAACCTTCATATATGGAATTTAGAAGCTCCAGAGATGCCAGTATATTCTGTAA
AGGGCCATAAAGAAATTATAAATGCCATAGATGGCATAGGTGGACTAGGAATTGGAGAAGGAGCACCTGA
AATTGTGACTGGCAGCCGAGATGGAACTGTGAAGGTGTGGGACCCAAGGCAAAAAGATGATCCTGTTGCT
AATATGGAACCTGTACAAGGAGAAAACAAGAGAGACTGTTGGACTGTGGCATTTGGCAATGCTTATAATC
AAGAAGAACGTGTTGTTTGTGCTGGCTATGACAATGGGGATATCAAACTATTTGATCTCAGAAATATGGC
ATTACGGTGGGAGACAAACATCAAAAATGGGGTGTGTAGCTTGGAGTTTGACAGAAAAGACATAAGTATG
AATAAGTTAGTAGCCACATCTCTGGAAGGAAAGTTCCATGTTTTTGACATGAGAACACAGCATCCAACCA
AAGGTTTTGCCTCTGTTTCAGAAAAGGCTCATAAATCTACTGTGTGGCAGGTCCGACACCTGCCGCAGAA
CAGGGAGCTCTTTCTGACAGCTGGAGGCGCCGGCGGCCTTCACCTCTGGAAGTACCCAACTTTCTTGTAC
AAAGTGGTTCGATAACGAATTCTACCGGGTAGGGGAGGCGCTTTTCCCAAGGCAGTCTGGAGCATGCGCT
TTAGCAGCCCCGCTGGGCACTTGGCGCTACACAAGTGGCCTCTGGCCTCGCACACATTCCACATCCACCG
GTAGGCGCCAACCGGCTCCGTTCTTTGGTGGCCCCTTCGCGCCACCTTCTACTCCTCCCCTAGTCAGGAA
GTTCCCCCCCGCCCCGCAGCTCGCGTCGTGCAGGACGTGACAAATGGAAGTAGCACGTCTCACTAGTCTC
GTGCAGATGGACAGCACCGCTGAGCAATGGAAGCGGGTAGGCCTTTGGGGCAGCGGCCAATAGCAGCTTT
GCTCCTTCGCTTTCTGGGCTCAGAGGCTGGGAAGGGGTGGGTCCGGGGGCGGGCTCAGGGGCGGGCTCAG
GGGCGGGGCGGGCGCCCGAAGGTCCTCCGGAGGCCCGGCATTCTGCACGCTTCAAAAGCGCACGTCTGCC
GCGCTGTTCTCCTCTTCCTCATCTCCGGGCCTTTCGACCTGCAGCCCAAGCTTACCATGACCGAGTACAA
GCCCACGGTGCGCCTCGCCACCCGCGACGACGTCCCCAGGGCCGTACGCACCCTCGCCGCCGCGTTCGCC
GACTACCCCGCCACGCGCCACACCGTCGATCCGGACCGCCACATCGAGCGGGTCACCGAGCTGCAAGAAC
TCTTCCTCACGCGCGTCGGGCTCGACATCGGCAAGGTGTGGGTCGCGGACGACGGCGCCGCGGTGGCGGT
CTGGACCACGCCGGAGAGCGTCGAAGCGGGGGCGGTGTTCGCCGAGATCGGCCCGCGCATGGCCGAGTTG
AGCGGTTCCCGGCTGGCCGCGCAGCAACAGATGGAAGGCCTCCTGGCGCCGCACCGGCCCAAGGAGCCCG
CGTGGTTCCTGGCCACCGTCGGCGTCTCGCCCGACCACCAGGGCAAGGGTCTGGGCAGCGCCGTCGTGCT
CCCCGGAGTGGAGGCGGCCGAGCGCGCCGGGGTGCCCGCCTTCCTGGAGACCTCCGCGCCCCGCAACCTC
CCCTTCTACGAGCGGCTCGGCTTCACCGTCACCGCCGACGTCGAGGTGCCCGAAGGACCGCGCACCTGGT
GCATGACCCGCAAGCCCGGTGCCTGACGCCCGCCCCACGACCCGCAGCGCCCGACCGAAAGGAGCGCACG
ACCCCATGCATCGATAGATCCTAATCAACCTCTGGATTACAAAATTTGTGAAAGATTGACTGGTATTCTT
AACTATGTTGCTCCTTTTACGCTATGTGGATACGCTGCTTTAATGCCTTTGTATCATGCTATTGCTTCCC
GTATGGCTTTCATTTTCTCCTCCTTGTATAAATCCTGGTTGCTGTCTCTTTATGAGGAGTTGTGGCCCGT
TGTCAGGCAACGTGGCGTGGTGTGCACTGTGTTTGCTGACGCAACCCCCACTGGTTGGGGCATTGCCACC
ACCTGTCAGCTCCTTTCCGGGACTTTCGCTTTCCCCCTCCCTATTGCCACGGCGGAACTCATCGCCGCCT
GCCTTGCCCGCTGCTGGACAGGGGCTCGGCTGTTGGGCACTGACAATTCCGTGGTGTTGTCGGGGAAATC
ATCGTCCTTTCCTTGGCTGCTCGCCTGTGTTGCCACCTGGATTCTGCGCGGGACGTCCTTCTGCTACGTC
CCTTCGGCCCTCAATCCAGCGGACCTTCCTTCCCGCGGCCTGCTGCCGGCTCTGCGGCCTCTTCCGCGTC
TTCGCCTTCGCCCTCAGACGAGTCGGATCTCCCTTTGGGCCGCCTCCCCGCCTGAGATCCTTTAAGACCA
ATGACTTACAAGGCAGCTGTAGATCTTAGCCACTTTTTAAAAGAAAAGGGGGGACTGGAAGGGCTAATTC
ACTCCCAACGAAGACAAGATCTGCTTTTTGCTTGTACTGGGTCTCTCTGGTTAGACCAGATCTGAGCCTG
GGAGCTCTCTGGCTAACTAGGGAACCCACTGCTTAAGCCTCAATAAAGCTTGCCTTGAGTGCTTCAAGTA
GTGTGTGCCCGTCTGTTGTGTGACTCTGGTAACTAGAGATCCCTCAGACCCTTTTAGTCAGTGTGGAAAA
TCTCTAGCAGTAGTAGTTCATGTCATCTTATTATTCAGTATTTATAACTTGCAAAGAAATGAATATCAGA
GAGTGAGAGGCCCGGGTTAATTAAGGAAAGGGCTAGATCATTCTTGAAGACGAAAGGGCCTCGTGATACG
CCTATTTTTATAGGTTAATGTCATGATAATAATGGTTTCTTAGACGTCAGGTGGCACTTTTCGGGGAAAT
GTGCGCGGAACCCCTATTTGTTTATTTTTCTAAATACATTCAAATATGTATCCGCTCATGAGACAATAAC
CCTGATAAATGCTTCAATAATATTGAAAAAGGAAGAGTATGAGTATTCAACATTTCCGTGTCGCCCTTAT
TCCCTTTTTTGCGGCATTTTGCCTTCCTGTTTTTGCTCACCCAGAAACGCTGGTGAAAGTAAAAGATGCT
GAAGATCAGTTGGGTGCACGAGTGGGTTACATCGAACTGGATCTCAACAGCGGTAAGATCCTTGAGAGTT
TTCGCCCCGAAGAACGTTTTCCAATGATGAGCACTTTTAAAGTTCTGCTATGTGGCGCGGTATTATCCCG
TGTTGACGCCGGGCAAGAGCAACTCGGTCGCCGCATACACTATTCTCAGAATGACTTGGTTGAGTACTCA
CCAGTCACAGAAAAGCATCTTACGGATGGCATGACAGTAAGAGAATTATGCAGTGCTGCCATAACCATGA
GTGATAACACTGCGGCCAACTTACTTCTGACAACGATCGGAGGACCGAAGGAGCTAACCGCTTTTTTGCA
CAACATGGGGGATCATGTAACTCGCCTTGATCGTTGGGAACCGGAGCTGAATGAAGCCATACCAAACGAC
GAGCGTGACACCACGATGCCTGTAGCAATGGCAACAACGTTGCGCAAACTATTAACTGGCGAACTACTTA
CTCTAGCTTCCCGGCAACAATTAATAGACTGGATGGAGGCGGATAAAGTTGCAGGACCACTTCTGCGCTC
GGCCCTTCCGGCTGGCTGGTTTATTGCTGATAAATCTGGAGCCGGTGAGCGTGGGTCTCGCGGTATCATT
GCAGCACTGGGGCCAGATGGTAAGCCCTCCCGTATCGTAGTTATCTACACGACGGGGAGTCAGGCAACTA
TGGATGAACGAAATAGACAGATCGCTGAGATAGGTGCCTCACTGATTAAGCATTGGTAACTGTCAGACCA
AGTTTACTCATATATACTTTAGATTGATTTAAAACTTCATTTTTAATTTAAAAGGATCTAGGTGAAGATC
CTTTTTGATAATCTCATGACCAAAATCCCTTAACGTGAGTTTTCGTTCCACTGAGCGTCAGACCCCGTAG
AAAAGATCAAAGGATCTTCTTGAGATCCTTTTTTTCTGCGCGTAATCTGCTGCTTGCAAACAAAAAAACC
ACCGCTACCAGCGGTGGTTTGTTTGCCGGATCAAGAGCTACCAACTCTTTTTCCGAAGGTAACTGGCTTC
AGCAGAGCGCAGATACCAAATACTGTTCTTCTAGTGTAGCCGTAGTTAGGCCACCACTTCAAGAACTCTG
TAGCACCGCCTACATACCTCGCTCTGCTAATCCTGTTACCAGTGGCTGCTGCCAGTGGCGATAAGTCGTG
TCTTACCGGGTTGGACTCAAGACGATAGTTACCGGATAAGGCGCAGCGGTCGGGCTGAACGGGGGGTTCG
TGCACACAGCCCAGCTTGGAGCGAACGACCTACACCGAACTGAGATACCTACAGCGTGAGCTATGAGAAA
GCGCCACGCTTCCCGAAGGGAGAAAGGCGGACAGGTATCCGGTAAGCGGCAGGGTCGGAACAGGAGAGCG
CACGAGGGAGCTTCCAGGGGGAAACGCCTGGTATCTTTATAGTCCTGTCGGGTTTCGCCACCTCTGACTT
GAGCGTCGATTTTTGTGATGCTCGTCAGGGGGGCGGAGCCTATGGAAAAACGCCAGCAACGCGGCCTTTT
TACGGTTCCTGGCCTTTTGCTGGCCTTTTGCTCACATGTTCTTTCCTGCGTTATCCCCTGATTCTGTGGA
TAACCGTATTACCGCCTTTGAGTGAGCTGATACCGCTCGCCGCAGCCGAACGACCGAGCGCAGCGAGTCA
GTGAGCGAGGAAGCGGAAGAGCGCCCAATACGCAAACCGCCTCTCCCCGCGCGTTGGCCGATTCATTAAT
GCAGCAAGCTCATGGCTGACTAATTTTTTTTATTTATGCAGAGGCCGAGGCCGCCTCGGCCTCTGAGCTA
TTCCAGAAGTAGTGAGGAGGCTTTTTTGGAGGCCTAGGCTTTTGCAAAAAGCTCCCCGTGGCACGACAGG
TTTCCCGACTGGAAAGCGGGCAGTGAGCGCAACGCAATTAATGTGAGTTAGCTCACTCATTAGGCACCCC
AGGCTTTACACTTTATGCTTCCGGCTCGTATGTTGTGTGGAATTGTGAGCGGATAACAATTTCACACAGG
AAACAGCTATGACATGATTACGAATTTCACAAATAAAGCATTTTTTTCACTGCATTCTAGTTGTGGTTTG
TCCAAACTCATCAATGTATCTTATCATGTCTGGATCAACTGGATAACTCAAGCTAACCAAAATCATCCCA
AACTTCCCACCCCATACCCTATTACCACTGCCAATTACCTGTGGTTTCATTTACTCTAAACCTGTGATTC
CTCTGAATTATTTTCATTTTAAAGAAATTGTATTTGTTAAATATGTACTACAAACTTAGTAGTTGGAAGG
GCTAATTCACTCCCAAAGAAGACAAGATATCCTTGATCTGTGGATCTACCACACACAAGGCTACTTCCCT
GATTAGCAGAACTACACACCAGGGCCAGGGGTCAGATATCCACTGACCTTTGGATGGTGCTACAAGCTAG
TACCAGTTGAGCCAGATAAGGTAGAAGAGGCCAATAAAGGAGAGAACACCAGCTTGTTACACCCTGTGAG
CCTGCATGGGATGGATGACCCGGAGAGAGAAGTGTTAGAGTGGAGGTTTGACAGCCGCCTAGCATTTCAT
CACGTGGCCCGAGAGCTGCATCCGGAGTACTTCAAGAACTGCTGATATCGAGCTTGCTACAAGGGACTTT
CCGCTGGGGACTTTCCAGGGAGGCGTGGCCTGGGCGGGACTGGGGAGTGGCGAGCCCTCAGATCCTGCAT
ATAAGCAGCTGCTTTTTGCCTGTACTGGGTCTCTCTGGTTAGACCAGATCTGAGCCTGGGAGCTCTCTGG
CTAACTAGGGAACCCACTGCTTAAGCCTCAATAAAGCTTGCCTTGAGTGCTTCAAGTAGTGTGTGCCCGT
CTGTTGTGTGACTCTGGTAACTAGAGATCCCTCAGACCCTTTTAGTCAGTGTGGAAAATCTCTAGCAGTG
GCGCCCGAACAGGGACTTGAAAGCGAAAGGGAAACCAGAGGAGCTCTCTCGACGCAGGACTCGGCTTGCT
GAAGCGCGCACGGCAAGAGGCGAGGGGCGGCGACTGGTGAGTACGCCAAAAATTTTGACTAGCGGAGGCT
AGAAGGAGAGAGATGGGTGCGAGAGCGTCAGTATTAAGCGGGGGAGAATTAGATCGCGATGGGAAAAAAT
TCGGTTAAGGCCAGGGGGAAAGAAAAAATATAAATTAAAACATATAGTATGGGCAAGCAGGGAGCTAGAA
CGATTCGCAGTTAATCCTGGCCTGTTAGAAACATCAGAAGGCTGTAGACAAATACTGGGACAGCTACAAC
CATCCCTTCAGACAGGATCAGAAGAACTTAGATCATTATATAATACAGTAGCAACCCTCTATTGTGTGCA
TCAAAGGATAGAGATAAAAGACACCAAGGAAGCTTTAGACAAGATAGAGGAAGAGCAAAACAAAAGTAAG
ACCACCGCACAGCAAGCGGCCGGCCGCTGATCTTCAGACCTGGAGGAGGAGATATGAGGGACAATTGGAG
AAGTGAATTATATAAATATAAAGTAGTAAAAATTGAACCATTAGGAGTAGCACCCACCAAGGCAAAGAGA
AGAGTGGTGCAGAGAGAAAAAAGAGCAGTGGGAATAGGAGCTTTGTTCCTTGGGTTCTTGGGAGCAGCAG
GAAGCACTATGGGCGCAGCGTCAATGACGCTGACGGTACAGGCCAGACAATTATTGTCTGGTATAGTGCA
GCAGCAGAACAATTTGCTGAGGGCTATTGAGGCGCAACAGCATCTGTTGCAACTCACAGTCTGGGGCATC
AAGCAGCTCCAGGCAAGAATCCTGGCTGTGGAAAGATACCTAAAGGATCAACAGCTCCTGGGGATTTGGG
GTTGCTCTGGAAAACTCATTTGCACCACTGCTGTGCCTTGGAATGCTAGTTGGAGTAATAAATCTCTGGA
ACAGATTTGGAATCACACGACCTGGATGGAGTGGGACAGAGAAATTAACAATTACACAAGCTTAATACAC
TCCTTAATTGAAGAATCGCAAAACCAGCAAGAAAAGAATGAACAAGAATTATTGGAATTAGATAAATGGG
CAAGTTTGTGGAATTGGTTTAACATAACAAATTGGCTGTGGTATATAAAATTATTCATAATGATAGTAGG
AGGCTTGGTAGGTTTAAGAATAGTTTTTGCTGTACTTTCTATAGTGAATAGAGTTAGGCAGGGATATTCA
CCATTATCGTTTCAGACCCACCTCCCAACCCCGAGGGGACCCGACAGGCCCGAAGGAATAGAAGAAGAAG
GTGGAGAGAGAGACAGAGACAGATCCATTCGATTAGTGAACGGATCTCGACGGTATCGCCGAATTCAC
